>Addgene plasmid #224555 | pcDNA3.1-Pur-BFP-P2A-otMx3 | addgene full sequence | sequence record 450693 | Addgene NGS Result
CACGTGCTACGAGATTTCGATTCCACCGCCGCCTTCTATGAAAGGTTGGGCTTCGGAATCGTTTTCCGGG
ACGCCGGCTGGATGATCCTCCAGCGCGGGGATCTCATGCTGGAGTTCTTCGCCCACCCCAACTTGTTTAT
TGCAGCTTATAATGGTTACAAATAAAGCAATAGCATCACAAATTTCACAAATAAAGCATTTTTTTCACTG
CATTCTAGTTGTGGTTTGTCCAAACTCATCAATGTATCTTATCATGTCTGTATACCGTCGACCTCTAGCT
AGAGCTTGGCGTAATCATGGTCATAGCTGTTTCCTGTGTGAAATTGTTATCCGCTCACAATTCCACACAA
CATACGAGCCGGAAGCATAAAGTGTAAAGCCTGGGGTGCCTAATGAGTGAGCTAACTCACATTAATTGCG
TTGCGCTCACTGCCCGCTTTCCAGTCGGGAAACCTGTCGTGCCAGCTGCATTAATGAATCGGCCAACGCG
CGGGGAGAGGCGGTTTGCGTATTGGGCGCTCTTCCGCTTCCTCGCTCACTGACTCGCTGCGCTCGGTCGT
TCGGCTGCGGCGAGCGGTATCAGCTCACTCAAAGGCGGTAATACGGTTATCCACAGAATCAGGGGATAAC
GCAGGAAAGAACATGTGAGCAAAAGGCCAGCAAAAGGCCAGGAACCGTAAAAAGGCCGCGTTGCTGGCGT
TTTTCCATAGGCTCCGCCCCCCTGACGAGCATCACAAAAATCGACGCTCAAGTCAGAGGTGGCGAAACCC
GACAGGACTATAAAGATACCAGGCGTTTCCCCCTGGAAGCTCCCTCGTGCGCTCTCCTGTTCCGACCCTG
CCGCTTACCGGATACCTGTCCGCCTTTCTCCCTTCGGGAAGCGTGGCGCTTTCTCATAGCTCACGCTGTA
GGTATCTCAGTTCGGTGTAGGTCGTTCGCTCCAAGCTGGGCTGTGTGCACGAACCCCCCGTTCAGCCCGA
CCGCTGCGCCTTATCCGGTAACTATCGTCTTGAGTCCAACCCGGTAAGACACGACTTATCGCCACTGGCA
GCAGCCACTGGTAACAGGATTAGCAGAGCGAGGTATGTAGGCGGTGCTACAGAGTTCTTGAAGTGGTGGC
CTAACTACGGCTACACTAGAAGAACAGTATTTGGTATCTGCGCTCTGCTGAAGCCAGTTACCTTCGGAAA
AAGAGTTGGTAGCTCTTGATCCGGCAAACAAACCACCGCTGGTAGCGGTGGTTTTTTTGTTTGCAAGCAG
CAGATTACGCGCAGAAAAAAAGGATCTCAAGAAGATCCTTTGATCTTTTCTACGGGGTCTGACGCTCAGT
GGAACGAAAACTCACGTTAAGGGATTTTGGTCATGAGATTATCAAAAAGGATCTTCACCTAGATCCTTTT
AAATTAAAAATGAAGTTTTAAATCAATCTAAAGTATATATGAGTAAACTTGGTCTGACAGTTACCAATGC
TTAATCAGTGAGGCACCTATCTCAGCGATCTGTCTATTTCGTTCATCCATAGTTGCCTGACTCCCCGTCG
TGTAGATAACTACGATACGGGAGGGCTTACCATCTGGCCCCAGTGCTGCAATGATACCGCGAGACCCACG
CTCACCGGCTCCAGATTTATCAGCAATAAACCAGCCAGCCGGAAGGGCCGAGCGCAGAAGTGGTCCTGCA
ACTTTATCCGCCTCCATCCAGTCTATTAATTGTTGCCGGGAAGCTAGAGTAAGTAGTTCGCCAGTTAATA
GTTTGCGCAACGTTGTTGCCATTGCTACAGGCATCGTGGTGTCACGCTCGTCGTTTGGTATGGCTTCATT
CAGCTCCGGTTCCCAACGATCAAGGCGAGTTACATGATCCCCCATGTTGTGCAAAAAAGCGGTTAGCTCC
TTCGGTCCTCCGATCGTTGTCAGAAGTAAGTTGGCCGCAGTGTTATCACTCATGGTTATGGCAGCACTGC
ATAATTCTCTTACTGTCATGCCATCCGTAAGATGCTTTTCTGTGACTGGTGAGTACTCAACCAAGTCATT
CTGAGAATAGTGTATGCGGCGACCGAGTTGCTCTTGCCCGGCGTCAATACGGGATAATACCGCGCCACAT
AGCAGAACTTTAAAAGTGCTCATCATTGGAAAACGTTCTTCGGGGCGAAAACTCTCAAGGATCTTACCGC
TGTTGAGATCCAGTTCGATGTAACCCACTCGTGCACCCAACTGATCTTCAGCATCTTTTACTTTCACCAG
CGTTTCTGGGTGAGCAAAAACAGGAAGGCAAAATGCCGCAAAAAAGGGAATAAGGGCGACACGGAAATGT
TGAATACTCATACTCTTCCTTTTTCAATATTATTGAAGCATTTATCAGGGTTATTGTCTCATGAGCGGAT
ACATATTTGAATGTATTTAGAAAAATAAACAAATAGGGGTTCCGCGCACATTTCCCCGAAAAGTGCCACC
TGACGTCGACGGATCGGGAGATCTCCCGATCCCCTATGGTGCACTCTCAGTACAATCTGCTCTGATGCCG
CATAGTTAAGCCAGTATCTGCTCCCTGCTTGTGTGTTGGAGGTCGCTGAGTAGTGCGCGAGCAAAATTTA
AGCTACAACAAGGCAAGGCTTGACCGACAATTGCATGAAGAATCTGCTTAGGGTTAGGCGTTTTGCGCTG
CTTCGCGATGTACGGGCCAGATATACGCGTTGACATTGATTATTGACTAGTTATTAATAGTAATCAATTA
CGGGGTCATTAGTTCATAGCCCATATATGGAGTTCCGCGTTACATAACTTACGGTAAATGGCCCGCCTGG
CTGACCGCCCAACGACCCCCGCCCATTGACGTCAATAATGACGTATGTTCCCATAGTAACGCCAATAGGG
ACTTTCCATTGACGTCAATGGGTGGAGTATTTACGGTAAACTGCCCACTTGGCAGTACATCAAGTGTATC
ATATGCCAAGTACGCCCCCTATTGACGTCAATGACGGTAAATGGCCCGCCTGGCATTATGCCCAGTACAT
GACCTTATGGGACTTTCCTACTTGGCAGTACATCTACGTATTAGTCATCGCTATTACCATGGTGATGCGG
TTTTGGCAGTACATCAATGGGCGTGGATAGCGGTTTGACTCACGGGGATTTCCAAGTCTCCACCCCATTG
ACGTCAATGGGAGTTTGTTTTGGCACCAAAATCAACGGGACTTTCCAAAATGTCGTAACAACTCCGCCCC
ATTGACGCAAATGGGCGGTAGGCGTGTACGGTGGGAGGTCTATATAAGCAGAGCTCTCTGGCTAACTAGA
GAACCCACTGCTTACTGGCTTATCGAAATTAATACGACTCACTATAGGGAGACCCAAGCTGGCTAGCGTT
TAAACGGGCCCTCTAGACTCGAGATGAGCGAGCTGATTAAGGAGAACATGCACATGAAGCTGTACATGGA
GGGCACCGTGGACAACCATCACTTCAAGTGCACATCCGAGGGCGAAGGCAAGCCCTACGAGGGCACCCAG
ACCATGAGAATCAAGGTGGTCGAGGGCGGCCCTCTCCCCTTCGCCTTCGACATCCTGGCTACTAGCTTCC
TCTACGGCAGCAAGACCTTCATCAACCACACCCAGGGCATCCCCGACTTCTTCAAGCAGTCCTTCCCTGA
GGGCTTCACATGGGAGAGAGTCACCACATACGAAGACGGGGGCGTGCTGACCGCTACCCAGGACACCAGC
CTCCAGGACGGCTGCCTCATCTACAACGTCAAGATCAGAGGGGTGAACTTCACATCCAACGGCCCTGTGA
TGCAGAAGAAAACACTCGGCTGGGAGGCCTTCACCGAGACGCTGTACCCCGCTGACGGCGGCCTGGAAGG
CAGAAACGACATGGCCCTGAAGCTCGTGGGCGGGAGCCATCTGATCGCAAACATCAAGACCACATATAGA
TCCAAGAAACCCGCTAAGAACCTCAAGATGCCTGGCGTCTACTATGTGGACTACAGACTGGAAAGAATCA
AGGAGGCCAACAACGAGACCTACGTCGAGCAGCACGAGGTGGCAGTGGCCAGATACTGCGACCTCCCTAG
CAAACTGGGGCACGATGGAAGCGGAGCTACTAACTTCAGCCTGCTGAAGCAGGCTGGAGACGTGGAGGAG
AACCCTGGACCTATGAATAACACTCTAAACCAACATTATGAGGAGAAGGTGCGTCCCTGTATAGACCTTA
TCGACTCCCTGCGCTCCCTTGGCGTAGAGAAGGACCTTGCGCTGCCTGCCATCGCCGTGATAGGGGACCA
GAGTTCGGGAAAGAGCTCGGTGCTGGAGGCGCTGTCTGGGGTGGCTTTGCCAAGGGGGAGTGGTATTGTA
ACACGATGCCCTCTCGAGCTGAAGATGAAGAGGAAGAGAGAAGGAGAAGAATGGCATGGAAAAATCAGCT
ACCAAGACCATGAAGAGGAGATTGAGGATCCCTCTGATGTGGAGAAGAAAATTCGTGAAGCCCAGGATGA
AATGGCAGGTGTGGGGGTGGGTATCAGTGATGACCTCATCAGCCTAGAGATTGGCTCCCCTGACGTCCCA
GACCTCACACTCATCGACCTGCCAGGCATCGCCCGTGTAGCTGTCAAGGGTCAACCTGAGAACATTGGTG
AACAGATTAAGCGACTGATACGGAAGTTCATCACAAAGCAAGAAACAATCAACTTGGTGGTTGTGCCATG
CAATGTTGACATTGCAACCACAGAGGCTTTGCAGATGGCACAAGAGGTGGACCCTGAAGGGGAAAGGACA
TTAGGCATCCTGACCAAGCCTGACCTGGTAGACAAAGGCACAGAGGAGATGGTGGTGGACATAGTTCATA
ATGAGGTTATCCACCTGACTAAGGGCTACATGATAGTCAAGTGCAGGGGCCAGAAGGAGATCATGGAGCG
AGTCTCACTGACCGAGGCCACAGAGAGGGAGAAGGCTTTCTTCAAAGAGCACGCTCATCTCAGCACACTT
TATGATGAGGGGCATGCCACCATCCCTAAACTGGCAGAGAAATTAACTCTTGAACTGGTGCATCATATCG
AGAAATCCCTGCCTCGTCTAGAAGAGCAGATTGAGGCAAAGCTGGCAGAGACACATGCCGAGCTGGAAAG
ATATGGTACCGGACCCCCTGAGGACTCGGCAGAAAAGATGTACTTCCTGATCGATAAAGTGACTGCGTTC
ACCCAGGATGCCATCAACCTGAGCACTGGGGAGGAGCTGAAAAGCGGAGTTCGTCTCAATGTCTTTTCCA
CACTCAGACAAGAGTTTGGGAAATGGAAGCTACACCTGGATCGCTCTGGAGAAAACTTTAACCAGAGGAT
CGAGGGAGAAGTGGCTGATTATGAGAAGACGTACCGTGGAAGGGAGCTCCCAGGGTTCATCAACTACAAG
ACCTTTGAGGTGATGGTGAAAGACCAGATCAAACAACTCGAGGAACCAGCAGTCAAGAAACTGAAGGAGA
TTTCAGATGCCGTTAGGAAGGTGTTCTTACAGCTGGCTCAGAGCAGTTTCACTGGATTTCCTAACCTCCT
GAAATCAGCAAAGACAAAGATTGAGGCCATTAAGCAGGTGAATGAGTCTACAGCTGAGTCCATGTTGAGG
ACTCAGTTCAAGATGGAGATGATAGTGTACACACAGGACAGCACCTACAGCCACAGTCTGAGTGAGAGGA
AGAGGGAGGAGGAAGACGACCGACCCTTACCAAACAATAAGAAAAGGAGTACGATCTTTAGCACAGACAA
CCATGCCACCCTACAGGAGATGATGCTGCACCTCAAGTCCTATTACGGGATATCCAGTCAGCGTCTGGCT
GATCAGATTCCCATGGTGATCCGCTACCTTGTCCTGCAGGAGTCTGCTTCCCAGCTGCAGAGGGAGATGC
TTCAGATGCTGCAGGAGAAGGACAACATCGAGCAGCTGCTGAAGGAGGACTTTGACATCGGCAGCAAGAG
GGCTGCACTGCAGAACAAGCTCAAACGCCTGATGAAGGCACGCAGCTACCTAGTGGAGTTCTAGAAGCTT
AAGTTTAAACCGCTGATCAGCCTCGACTGTGCCTTCTAGTTGCCAGCCATCTGTTGTTTGCCCCTCCCCC
GTGCCTTCCTTGACCCTGGAAGGTGCCACTCCCACTGTCCTTTCCTAATAAAATGAGGAAATTGCATCGC
ATTGTCTGAGTAGGTGTCATTCTATTCTGGGGGGTGGGGTGGGGCAGGACAGCAAGGGGGAGGATTGGGA
AGACAATAGCAGGCATGCTGGGGATGCGGTGGGCTCTATGGCTTCTGAGGCGGAAAGAACCAGCTGGGGC
TCTAGGGGGTATCCCC
[124 nt withheld, positions 6317-6440]
C
[91 nt withheld, positions 6442-6532]
A
[49 nt withheld, positions 6534-6582]
CCTTTGACGTTGGAGTCCACGTTCTTT
[37 nt withheld, positions 6610-6646]
ACCCTATCTCGGTCTATTCTTTTGATTTATAAGGGATTTTGCCGATTTCGGCCTATTGGTTAAAAAATGA
GCTGATTTAACAAAAATTTAACGCGAATTAATTCTGTGGAATGTGTGTCAGTTAGGGTGTGGAAAGTCCC
CAGGCTCCCCAGCAGGCAGAAGTATGCAAAGCATGCATCTCAATTAGTCAGCAACCAGGTGTGGAAAGTC
CCCAGGCTCCCCAGCAGGCAGAAGTATGCAAAGCATGCATCTCAATTAGTCAGCAACCATAGTCCCGCCC
CTAACTCCGCCCATCCCGCCCCTAACTCCGCCCAGTTCCGCCCATTCTCCGCCCCATGGCTGACTAATTT
TTTTTATTTATGCAGAGGCCGAGGCCGCCTCTGCCTCTGAGCTATTCCAGAAGTAGTGAGGAGGCTTTTT
TGGAGGCCTAGGCTTTTGCAAAAAGCTCCCGGGAGCTTGTATATCCATTTTCGGATCTGATCAGCACGTG
CCTGAGGATGACCGAGTACAAGCCTACCGTGCGCCTGGCCACTCGCGATGATGTGCCCCGCGCCGTCCGC
ACTCTGGCCGCCGCTTTCGCCGACTACCCCGCTACCCGGCACACCGTGGACCCCGACCGGCACATCGAGC
GTGTGACAGAGTTGCAGGAGCTGTTCCTGACCCGCGTCGGGCTGGACATCGGCAAGGTGTGGGTAGCCGA
CGACGGCGCGGCCGTGGCCGTGTGGACTACCCCCGAGAGCGTTGAGGCCGGCGCCGTGTTCGCCGAGATC
GGCCCCCGAATGGCCGAGCTGAGCGGCAGCCGCCTGGCCGCCCAGCAGCAAATGGAGGGCCTGCTTGCCC
CCCATCGTCCCAAGGAGCCTGCCTGGTTTCTGGCCACTGTAGGAGTGAGCCCCGACCACCAGGGCAAGGG
CTTGGGCAGCGCCGTCGTGTTGCCCGGCGTAGAGGCCGCCGAACGCGCCGGTGTGCCCGCCTTTCTCGAA
ACAAGCGCACCAAGAAACCTTCCATTCTACGAGCGCCTGGGCTTCACCGTGACCGCCGATGTCGAGGTGC
CCGAGGGACCTAGGACCTGGTGTATGACACGAAAACCTGGCGCCTAAGGCGCGCC
Features (pLannotate 1.2.2; 21 found; start..end, strand, type, name):
     10..135     +  CDS            ble (fragment): BLE_KLEPN - Experimental evidence at protein level: Swiss-Prot protein existence level 1. Binding protein with a strong affinity to the bleomycin family of antibiotics. Binds to CL990; an antimitotic-antibiotic compound. From Klebsiella pneumoniae.
    130..251     +  polyA_signal   SV40 poly(A) signal: SV40 polyadenylation signal
    324..340     -  protein_bind   lac operator: The lac repressor binds to the lac operator to inhibit transcription in E. coli. This inhibition can be relieved by adding lactose or isopropyl-β-D-thiogalactopyranoside (IPTG). lac repressor encoded by lacI
    348..378     -  promoter       lac promoter: promoter for the E. coli lac operon
    393..414     -  protein_bind   CAP binding site: CAP binding activates transcription in the presence of cAMP. E. coli catabolite activator protein
    427..519     -  CDS            lacI (fragment): lac repressor; lacI; The lac repressor binds to the lac operator to inhibit transcription in E. coli. This inhibition can be relieved by adding lactose or isopropyl-β-D-thiogalactopyranoside (IPTG).
    702..1290    -  rep_origin     ori: high-copy-number ColE1/pMB1/pBR322/pUC origin of replication
   1461..2321    -  CDS            AmpR: β-lactamase; bla; confers resistance to ampicillin, carbenicillin, and related antibiotics
   2322..2426    -  promoter       AmpR promoter: bla
   2485..2537    -  misc_feature   bom (fragment): basis of mobility region from pBR322
   2692..3071    +  enhancer       CMV enhancer: human cytomegalovirus immediate early enhancer
   3072..3275    +  promoter       CMV promoter: human cytomegalovirus (CMV) immediate early promoter
   3271..3304    +  LTR            5' LTR (truncated) (fragment): truncated 5' long terminal repeat (LTR) from HIV-1
   3320..3338    +  promoter       T7 promoter: promoter for bacteriophage T7 RNA polymerase
   3384..4073    +  CDS            TagBFP: TagBFP is a basic (constitutively fluorescent) blue fluorescent protein published in 2008, derived from Entacmaea quadricolor. It is reported to be a very rapidly-maturing monomer with very low acid sensitivity.
   4074..6011    +  CDS            MX1: MX1_HUMAN - Experimental evidence at protein level: Swiss-Prot protein existence level 1. Interferon-induced dynamin-like GTPase with antiviral activity against a wide range of RNA viruses and some DNA viruses. Its target viruses include negative-stranded RNA viruses and HBV through binding and inactivation of their ribonucleocapsid. May also antagonize reoviridae and asfarviridae replication. Inhibits thogoto virus (THOV) replication by preventing the nuclear import of viral nucleocapsids. Inhibits La Crosse virus (LACV) replication by sequestering viral nucleoprotein in perinuclear complexes
   6047..6271    +  polyA_signal   bGH poly(A) signal: bovine growth hormone polyadenylation signal
   6275..6296    +  promoter       SV40 promoter (fragment): SV40 enhancer and early promoter
   6317..6745    +  rep_origin     f1 ori (sequence partly withheld): f1 bacteriophage origin of replication; arrow indicates direction of (+) strand synthesis
   6759..7088    +  promoter       SV40 promoter: SV40 enhancer and early promoter
   7144..7743    +  CDS            PuroR: puromycin N-acetyltransferase confers resistance to puromycin
