[The description below was written by a language model from this plasmid's Addgene catalogue record and pLannotate feature annotations shown in this document.]
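Description:
pcDNA3.1-Pur-BFP-P2A-otMx3 is a mammalian-type expression plasmid built on a puromycin-selectable pcDNA3.1(-) derivative, designed to co-express a blue fluorescent protein and the Mx3 protein of Chinook salmon (Oncorhynchus tshawytscha). It is maintained in E. coli as a high-copy plasmid through a ColE1/pUC-type origin with ampicillin resistance (β-lactamase), and it also carries an f1 origin. For selection in transfected eukaryotic cells, an SV40 enhancer/early promoter drives puromycin N-acetyltransferase, followed by an SV40 polyadenylation signal; a short bleomycin-resistance fragment annotated next to this appears to be a remnant of backbone construction.

The payload sits between the XhoI and HindIII sites, downstream of the human CMV immediate-early enhancer/promoter and a T7 promoter, and is terminated by the bGH polyadenylation signal. It is a single open reading frame in which TagBFP is followed by a P2A peptide and then otMx3. Ribosomal skipping at the 2A sequence yields the two proteins separately from one transcript, so blue fluorescence marks cells expressing Mx3 without the reporter being fused to it. The annotation software labels the second coding region as human MX1; this reflects homology, since Mx proteins are interferon-induced dynamin-like GTPases with antiviral activity, and the catalogue identifies the gene as the salmon mx3 paralogue. The P2A itself is not annotated separately.

The sequenced record is 7,751 nt, shorter than the catalogue's stated total of 8,264 bp, a discrepancy the record does not explain. The associated work concerns knockout of mx1 or mx3 in a salmonid cell line, which suggests use for expressing Mx3 in fish cells.
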