Addgene plasmid #224555: pcDNA3.1-Pur-BFP-P2A-otMx3
Purpose: Expresses Oncorhynchus tshawytscha mx3 protein and BFP
Depositing lab: Bertrand Collet. Depositing organization: INRAE Jouy-en-Josas. Publication: Knockout of the antiviral genes mx1 or mx3 modulates the expression of paralogous genes in a salmonid cell line. Chaumont L, Peruzzi M, Huetz F, Raffy C, Le Hir J, Minke J, Leong JC, Boudinot P, Collet B. Fish Shellfish Immunol. 2026 Apr;171:111204. doi: 10.1016/j.fsi.2026.111204. Epub 2026 Feb 9. PubMed 41672287.
Backbone
  Vector backbone: pcDNA3.1-Pur-(-)
  Backbone size w/o insert (bp): 5528
  Total vector size (bp): 8264
  Modifications to backbone: Backbone = Addgene #200458
  Vector type: Mammalian Expression
  Selectable markers: Puromycin
Growth in bacteria
  Bacterial resistance: Ampicillin, 100 μg/mL
  Growth temperature: 37°C
  Growth strain: DH5alpha
  Copy number: High Copy
Gene/Insert
  Gene/Insert name: BFP-P2A-otMx3
  Species: Oncorhynchus tshawytscha
  Insert size (bp): 2766
  Entrez Gene: LOC112247235
  Promoter: CMV
  Cloning method: Restriction Enzyme; 5′ cloning site XhoI (not destroyed); 3′ cloning site HindIII (not destroyed)
  Sequencing primers: 5′ GGCTAACTAGAGAACCCACTG; 3′ GGCAACTAGAAGGCACAGTC
Terms and licenses: Academic/Nonprofit Terms; Industry Terms: Not Available to Industry
How to cite: pcDNA3.1-Pur-BFP-P2A-otMx3 was a gift from Bertrand Collet (Addgene plasmid # 224555 ; http://n2t.net/addgene:224555 ; RRID:Addgene_224555)
